Addgene plasmid #109746: p3E-rab26-CA
Purpose: Multisite gateway vector for 3' tagging with constitutively active rab26
Depositing lab: Rob Parton. Depositing organization: University of Queensland, Institute for Molecular Bioscience. Publication: In vivo cell biological screening identifies an endocytic capture mechanism for T-tubule formation. Hall TE, Martel N, Ariotti N, Xiong Z, Lo HP, Ferguson C, Rae J, Lim YW, Parton RG. Nat Commun. 2020 Jul 24;11(1):3711. doi: 10.1038/s41467-020-17486-w. PubMed 32709891.
Backbone
  Vector backbone: pDONR p2R-p3
  Vector type: Zebrafish plasmids
Growth in bacteria
  Bacterial resistance: Kanamycin, 50 μg/mL
  Growth temperature: 37°C
  Growth strain: DH5alpha
  Copy number: High Copy
Gene/Insert
  Gene/Insert name: rab26
  Species: D. rerio (zebrafish)
  Mutation: constitutively active
  Entrez Gene: rab26
  Cloning method: Gateway Cloning
Terms and licenses: Academic/Nonprofit Terms; Industry Terms: Not Available to Industry
How to cite: p3E-rab26-CA was a gift from Rob Parton (Addgene plasmid # 109746 ; http://n2t.net/addgene:109746 ; RRID:Addgene_109746)
