[The description below was written by a language model from this plasmid's Addgene catalogue record and pLannotate feature annotations shown in this document.]
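Description:
p3E-rab26-CA is a 3' entry clone for multisite Gateway assembly, built in the pDONR P2R-P3 donor backbone and catalogued among zebrafish plasmids. It is a small plasmid of about 3.4 kb that is propagated in E. coli from a high-copy ColE1/pUC-type origin and selected with kanamycin through an aminoglycoside phosphotransferase gene. Other backbone elements include rrnB T1 and T2 transcription terminators upstream of the cloning region, which insulate the insert from read-through transcription. A T7 promoter lies just outside the recombination sites, and there are short lacI and lacZα remnants with no functional role.

The insert is the zebrafish rab26 coding sequence carrying a constitutively active mutation. The record does not state the specific substitution. The annotation software labels the roughly 740 bp open reading frame by similarity to human RAB26, a small GTPase that cycles between GDP- and GTP-bound states to regulate membrane trafficking. A constitutively active form would be expected to stay in the effector-engaging state. The coding sequence is flanked by an attR2 site on one side and, on the other, a site annotated as an attB3 core overlapping an attL fragment. This is consistent with the attR2/attL3 arrangement of a 3' entry clone.

The plasmid has no eukaryotic promoter of its own and is not an expression construct in itself. In an LR reaction it is combined with a 5' promoter entry clone, a middle entry clone (typically a fluorescent protein or other tag) and a destination vector, which places rab26-CA at the 3' end of the fusion. Both the depositor and sequencing-derived records show the same features in a different rotation. The associated work used such constructs for in vivo cell biological screening in zebrafish.
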