Features (pLannotate 1.2.2; 11 found; start..end, strand, type, name):
    121..213     +  CDS            lacI (fragment): lac repressor; lacI; The lac repressor binds to the lac operator to inhibit transcription in E. coli. This inhibition can be relieved by adding lactose or isopropyl-β-D-thiogalactopyranoside (IPTG).
    268..295     -  terminator     rrnB T2 terminator: transcription terminator T2 from the E. coli rrnB gene
    427..470     +  terminator     rrnB T1 terminator: Escherichia coli rrnB; transcription terminator T1 from the E. coli rrnB gene
    517..553     -  CDS            lacZα (fragment): LacZα fragment of β-galactosidase; lacZ fragment
    624..748     -  protein_bind   attR2: mutant version of attR; recombination site for the Gateway® LR reaction LR Clonase™
    750..1487    +  CDS            RAB26: RAB26_HUMAN - Experimental evidence at protein level: Swiss-Prot protein existence level 1. The small GTPases Rab are key regulators of intracellular membrane trafficking, from the formation of transport vesicles to their fusion with membranes. Rabs cycle between an inactive GDP-bound form and an active GTP-bound form that is able to recruit to membranes different set of downstream effectors directly responsible for vesicle formation, movement, tethering and fusion. Mediates transport of ADRA2A and ADRA2B from the Golgi to the cell membrane. Plays a role in the maturation of zymogenic granules
   1494..1514    -  protein_bind   attB3: mutant version of attB; core recombination site for the Gateway® BP reaction BP Clonase™
   1505..1590    -  protein_bind   attL1 (fragment): mutant version of attL; recombination site for the Gateway® LR reaction LR Clonase™
   1627..1645    -  promoter       T7 promoter: promoter for bacteriophage T7 RNA polymerase
   1779..2588    +  CDS            KanR: aminoglycoside phosphotransferase; aph(3')-Ia; confers resistance to kanamycin in bacteria or G418 (Geneticin®) in eukaryotes
   2735..3323    +  rep_origin     ori: high-copy-number ColE1/pMB1/pBR322/pUC origin of replication
>Addgene plasmid #109746 | p3E-rab26-CA | depositor full sequence | sequence record 206683 | Full Sequence
CTTTCCTGCGTTATCCCCTGATTCTGTGGATAACCGTATTACCGCCTTTGAGTGAGCTGATACCGCTCGC
CGCAGCCGAACGACCGAGCGCAGCGAGTCAGTGAGCGAGGAAGCGGAAGAGCGCCCAATACGCAAACCGC
CTCTCCCCGCGCGTTGGCCGATTCATTAATGCAGCTGGCACGACAGGTTTCCCGACTGGAAAGCGGGCAG
TGAGCGCAACGCAATTAATACGCGTACCGCTAGCCAGGAAGAGTTTGTAGAAACGCAAAAAGGCCATCCG
TCAGGATGGCCTTCTGCTTAGTTTGATGCCTGGCAGTTTATGGCGGGCGTCCTGCCCGCCACCCTCCGGG
CCGTTGCTTCACAACGTTCAAATCCGCTCCCGGCGGATTTGTCCTACTCAGGAGAGCGTTCACCGACAAA
CAACAGATAAAACGAAAGGCCCAGTCTTCCGACTGAGCCTTTCGTTTTATTTGATGCCTGGCAGTTCCCT
ACTCTCGCGTTAACGCTAGCATGGATGTTTTCCCAGTCACGACGTTGTAAAACGACGGCCAGTCTTAAGC
TCGGGCCCTGCAGCTCTAGAGCTCGAATTCTACAGGTCACTAATACCATCTAAGTAGTTGGTTCATAGTG
ACTGCATATGTTGTGTTTTACAGTATTATGTAGTCTGTTTTTTATGCAAAATCTAATTTAATATATTGAT
ATTTATATCATTTTACGTTTCTCGTTCAACTTTCTTGTACAAAGTGGTGTCGAGGAAAAAAGCGCTGAAG
GGGAAGGGCAGTTCAAACACACCGAATTCATCTCCGAGCGCTGAAAAAGAGAAGGGGAAAAAAGTGTCGA
GCCAGGCGAACGGAGTGGTTCATCCCAGCCGGCCATCTCTCAGCAACAGCGGGGAGTTCTACGACATCGC
ATTCAAGGTGATGCTGGTCGGAGACTCTGGAGTGGGGAAAACCTGTCTGCTGGTTCGCTTTAAAGATGGA
GCATTTCTGGCCGGAAGCTTCATCTCAACTGTTGGCATAGACTTCAGGAATAAAGTGCTGAGCATCGACA
GCATGAGGGTTAAACTACAGATCTGGGATACAGCGGGACTGGAGCGTTTCAGGAGTGTGACGCACGCATA
CTATCGAGACGCTCACGCTCTTTTGCTGCTTTATGATGTGACAAATAAATCCTCCTTTGACAACATACAG
GCCTGGCTGACGGAGATTCACGAGTTCGCTCAGCAGAACGTGGTCATTATGCTGTTGGGTAATAAGGCTG
ATGCTACACATGAACGCATTGTGAAGAGGGAGGAGGGGGAGAAACTAGCTAAGGAGTTTGGCGTTCCCTT
CATGGAGACCAGTGCTAAAACAGGCCTGAATGTGGAGTTGGCCTTCACTGCGGTTGCCAAGGAACTGAAG
CACAGGGAGTTAAAGGAACCAAACGAGCCCAAGTTTCAGCTGCAGGAGTACGTGAACAAGGAGATGAAGG
GAGTCGGGTGCTGTCGCTCATAACAACTTTATTATACAAAGTTGGCATTATAAAAAAGCATTGCTTATCA
ATTTGTTGCAACGAACAGGTCACTATCAGTCAAAATAAAATCATTATTTGGAGCTCCATGGTAGCGTTAA
CGCGGCCGCGATATCCCCTATAGTGAGTCGTATTACATGGTCATAGCTGTTTCCTGGCAGCTCTGGCCCG
TGTCTCAAAATCTCTGATGTTACATTGCACAAGATAAAAATATATCATCATGAACAATAAAACTGTCTGC
TTACATAAACAGTAATACAAGGGGTGTTATGAGCCATATTCAACGGGAAACGTCGAGGCCGCGATTAAAT
TCCAACATGGATGCTGATTTATATGGGTATAAATGGGCTCGCGATAATGTCGGGCAATCAGGTGCGACAA
TCTATCGCTTGTATGGGAAGCCCGATGCGCCAGAGTTGTTTCTGAAACATGGCAAAGGTAGCGTTGCCAA
TGATGTTACAGATGAGATGGTCAGACTAAACTGGCTGACGGAATTTATGCCTCTTCCGACCATCAAGCAT
TTTATCCGTACTCCTGATGATGCATGGTTACTCACCACTGCGATCCCCGGAAAAACAGCATTCCAGGTAT
TAGAAGAATATCCTGATTCAGGTGAAAATATTGTTGATGCGCTGGCAGTGTTCCTGCGCCGGTTGCATTC
GATTCCTGTTTGTAATTGTCCTTTTAACAGCGATCGCGTATTTCGTCTCGCTCAGGCGCAATCACGAATG
AATAACGGTTTGGTTGATGCGAGTGATTTTGATGACGAGCGTAATGGCTGGCCTGTTGAACAAGTCTGGA
AAGAAATGCATAAACTTTTGCCATTCTCACCGGATTCAGTCGTCACTCATGGTGATTTCTCACTTGATAA
CCTTATTTTTGACGAGGGGAAATTAATAGGTTGTATTGATGTTGGACGAGTCGGAATCGCAGACCGATAC
CAGGATCTTGCCATCCTATGGAACTGCCTCGGTGAGTTTTCTCCTTCATTACAGAAACGGCTTTTTCAAA
AATATGGTATTGATAATCCTGATATGAATAAATTGCAGTTTCATTTGATGCTCGATGAGTTTTTCTAATC
AGAATTGGTTAATTGGTTGTAACACTGGCAGAGCATTACGCTGACTTGACGGGACGGCGCAAGCTCATGA
CCAAAATCCCTTAACGTGAGTTACGCGTCGTTCCACTGAGCGTCAGACCCCGTAGAAAAGATCAAAGGAT
CTTCTTGAGATCCTTTTTTTCTGCGCGTAATCTGCTGCTTGCAAACAAAAAAACCACCGCTACCAGCGGT
GGTTTGTTTGCCGGATCAAGAGCTACCAACTCTTTTTCCGAAGGTAACTGGCTTCAGCAGAGCGCAGATA
CCAAATACTGTCCTTCTAGTGTAGCCGTAGTTAGGCCACCACTTCAAGAACTCTGTAGCACCGCCTACAT
ACCTCGCTCTGCTAATCCTGTTACCAGTGGCTGCTGCCAGTGGCGATAAGTCGTGTCTTACCGGGTTGGA
CTCAAGACGATAGTTACCGGATAAGGCGCAGCGGTCGGGCTGAACGGGGGGTTCGTGCACACAGCCCAGC
TTGGAGCGAACGACCTACACCGAACTGAGATACCTACAGCGTGAGCATTGAGAAAGCGCCACGCTTCCCG
AAGGGAGAAAGGCGGACAGGTATCCGGTAAGCGGCAGGGTCGGAACAGGAGAGCGCACGAGGGAGCTTCC
AGGGGGAAACGCCTGGTATCTTTATAGTCCTGTCGGGTTTCGCCACCTCTGACTTGAGCGTCGATTTTTG
TGATGCTCGTCAGGGGGGCGGAGCCTATGGAAAAACGCCAGCAACGCGGCCTTTTTACGGTTCCTGGCCT
TTTGCTGGCCTTTTGCTCACATGTT
