Features (pLannotate 1.2.2; 12 found; start..end, strand, type, name):
      1..125     -  protein_bind   attR2: mutant version of attR; recombination site for the Gateway® LR reaction LR Clonase™
    127..864     +  CDS            RAB26: RAB26_HUMAN - Experimental evidence at protein level: Swiss-Prot protein existence level 1. The small GTPases Rab are key regulators of intracellular membrane trafficking, from the formation of transport vesicles to their fusion with membranes. Rabs cycle between an inactive GDP-bound form and an active GTP-bound form that is able to recruit to membranes different set of downstream effectors directly responsible for vesicle formation, movement, tethering and fusion. Mediates transport of ADRA2A and ADRA2B from the Golgi to the cell membrane. Plays a role in the maturation of zymogenic granules
    871..891     -  protein_bind   attB3: mutant version of attB; core recombination site for the Gateway® BP reaction BP Clonase™
    882..967     -  protein_bind   attL1 (fragment): mutant version of attL; recombination site for the Gateway® LR reaction LR Clonase™
   1004..1022    -  promoter       T7 promoter: promoter for bacteriophage T7 RNA polymerase
   1156..1965    +  CDS            KanR: aminoglycoside phosphotransferase; aph(3')-Ia; confers resistance to kanamycin in bacteria or G418 (Geneticin®) in eukaryotes
   2112..2700    +  rep_origin     ori: high-copy-number ColE1/pMB1/pBR322/pUC origin of replication
   2883..2975    +  CDS            lacI (fragment): lac repressor; lacI; The lac repressor binds to the lac operator to inhibit transcription in E. coli. This inhibition can be relieved by adding lactose or isopropyl-β-D-thiogalactopyranoside (IPTG).
   3030..3057    -  terminator     rrnB T2 terminator: transcription terminator T2 from the E. coli rrnB gene
   3189..3232    +  terminator     rrnB T1 terminator: Escherichia coli rrnB; transcription terminator T1 from the E. coli rrnB gene
   3279..3315    -  CDS            lacZα (fragment): LacZα fragment of β-galactosidase; lacZ fragment
   3353..3382    -  protein_bind   attP2 (fragment): mutant version of attP; recombination site for the Gateway® BP reaction BP Clonase™
>Addgene plasmid #109746 | p3E-rab26-CA | addgene full sequence | sequence record 224163 | Addgene NGS Result
CATAGTGACTGCATATGTTGTGTTTTACAGTATTATGTAGTCTGTTTTTTATGCAAAATCTAATTTAATA
TATTGATATTTATATCATTTTACGTTTCTCGTTCAACTTTCTTGTACAAAGTGGTGTCGAGGAAAAAAGC
GCTGAAGGGGAAGGGCAGTTCAAACACACCGAATTCATCTCCGAGCGCTGAAAAAGAGAAGGGGAAAAAA
GTGTCGAGCCAGGCGAACGGAGTGGTTCATCCCAGCCGGCCATCTCTCAGCAACAGCGGGGAGTTCTACG
ACATCGCATTCAAGGTGATGCTGGTCGGAGACTCTGGAGTGGGGAAAACCTGTCTGCTGGTTCGCTTTAA
AGATGGAGCATTTCTGGCCGGAAGCTTCATCTCAACTGTTGGCATAGACTTCAGGAATAAAGTGCTGAGC
ATCGACAGCATGAGGGTTAAACTACAGATCTGGGATACAGCGGGACTGGAGCGTTTCAGGAGTGTGACGC
ACGCATACTATCGAGACGCTCACGCTCTTTTGCTGCTTTATGATGTGACAAATAAATCCTCCTTTGACAA
CATACAGGCCTGGCTGACGGAGATTCACGAGTTCGCTCAGCAGAACGTGGTCATTATGCTGTTGGGTAAT
AAGGCTGATGCTACACATGAACGCATTGTGAAGAGGGAGGAGGGGGAGAAACTAGCTAAGGAGTTTGGCG
TTCCCTTCATGGAGACCAGTGCTAAAACAGGCCTGAATGTGGAGTTGGCCTTCACTGCGGTTGCCAAGGA
ACTGAAGCACAGGGAGTTAAAGGAACCAAACGAGCCCAAGTTTCAGCTGCAGGAGTACGTGAACAAGGAG
ATGAAGGGAGTCGGGTGCTGTCGCTCATAACAACTTTATTATACAAAGTTGGCATTATAAAAAAGCATTG
CTTATCAATTTGTTGCAACGAACAGGTCACTATCAGTCAAAATAAAATCATTATTTGGAGCTCCATGGTA
GCGTTAACGCGGCCGCGATATCCCCTATAGTGAGTCGTATTACATGGTCATAGCTGTTTCCTGGCAGCTC
TGGCCCGTGTCTCAAAATCTCTGATGTTACATTGCACAAGATAAAAATATATCATCATGAACAATAAAAC
TGTCTGCTTACATAAACAGTAATACAAGGGGTGTTATGAGCCATATTCAACGGGAAACGTCGAGGCCGCG
ATTAAATTCCAACATGGATGCTGATTTATATGGGTATAAATGGGCTCGCGATAATGTCGGGCAATCAGGT
GCGACAATCTATCGCTTGTATGGGAAGCCCGATGCGCCAGAGTTGTTTCTGAAACATGGCAAAGGTAGCG
TTGCCAATGATGTTACAGATGAGATGGTCAGACTAAACTGGCTGACGGAATTTATGCCTCTTCCGACCAT
CAAGCATTTTATCCGTACTCCTGATGATGCATGGTTACTCACCACTGCGATCCCCGGAAAAACAGCATTC
CAGGTATTAGAAGAATATCCTGATTCAGGTGAAAATATTGTTGATGCGCTGGCAGTGTTCCTGCGCCGGT
TGCATTCGATTCCTGTTTGTAATTGTCCTTTTAACAGCGATCGCGTATTTCGTCTCGCTCAGGCGCAATC
ACGAATGAATAACGGTTTGGTTGATGCGAGTGATTTTGATGACGAGCGTAATGGCTGGCCTGTTGAACAA
GTCTGGAAAGAAATGCATAAACTTTTGCCATTCTCACCGGATTCAGTCGTCACTCATGGTGATTTCTCAC
TTGATAACCTTATTTTTGACGAGGGGAAATTAATAGGTTGTATTGATGTTGGACGAGTCGGAATCGCAGA
CCGATACCAGGATCTTGCCATCCTATGGAACTGCCTCGGTGAGTTTTCTCCTTCATTACAGAAACGGCTT
TTTCAAAAATATGGTATTGATAATCCTGATATGAATAAATTGCAGTTTCATTTGATGCTCGATGAGTTTT
TCTAATCAGAATTGGTTAATTGGTTGTAACACTGGCAGAGCATTACGCTGACTTGACGGGACGGCGCAAG
CTCATGACCAAAATCCCTTAACGTGAGTTACGCGTCGTTCCACTGAGCGTCAGACCCCGTAGAAAAGATC
AAAGGATCTTCTTGAGATCCTTTTTTTCTGCGCGTAATCTGCTGCTTGCAAACAAAAAAACCACCGCTAC
CAGCGGTGGTTTGTTTGCCGGATCAAGAGCTACCAACTCTTTTTCCGAAGGTAACTGGCTTCAGCAGAGC
GCAGATACCAAATACTGTTCTTCTAGTGTAGCCGTAGTTAGGCCACCACTTCAAGAACTCTGTAGCACCG
CCTACATACCTCGCTCTGCTAATCCTGTTACCAGTGGCTGCTGCCAGTGGCGATAAGTCGTGTCTTACCG
GGTTGGACTCAAGACGATAGTTACCGGATAAGGCGCAGCGGTCGGGCTGAACGGGGGGTTCGTGCACACA
GCCCAGCTTGGAGCGAACGACCTACACCGAACTGAGATACCTACAGCGTGAGCTATGAGAAAGCGCCACG
CTTCCCGAAGGGAGAAAGGCGGACAGGTATCCGGTAAGCGGCAGGGTCGGAACAGGAGAGCGCACGAGGG
AGCTTCCAGGGGGAAACGCCTGGTATCTTTATAGTCCTGTCGGGTTTCGCCACCTCTGACTTGAGCGTCG
ATTTTTGTGATGCTCGTCAGGGGGGCGGAGCCTATGGAAAAACGCCAGCAACGCGGCCTTTTTACGGTTC
CTGGCCTTTTGCTGGCCTTTTGCTCACATGTTCTTTCCTGCGTTATCCCCTGATTCTGTGGATAACCGTA
TTACCGCCTTTGAGTGAGCTGATACCGCTCGCCGCAGCCGAACGACCGAGCGCAGCGAGTCAGTGAGCGA
GGAAGCGGAAGAGCGCCCAATACGCAAACCGCCTCTCCCCGCGCGTTGGCCGATTCATTAATGCAGCTGG
CACGACAGGTTTCCCGACTGGAAAGCGGGCAGTGAGCGCAACGCAATTAATACGCGTACCGCTAGCCAGG
AAGAGTTTGTAGAAACGCAAAAAGGCCATCCGTCAGGATGGCCTTCTGCTTAGTTTGATGCCTGGCAGTT
TATGGCGGGCGTCCTGCCCGCCACCCTCCGGGCCGTTGCTTCACAACGTTCAAATCCGCTCCCGGCGGAT
TTGTCCTACTCAGGAGAGCGTTCACCGACAAACAACAGATAAAACGAAAGGCCCAGTCTTCCGACTGAGC
CTTTCGTTTTATTTGATGCCTGGCAGTTCCCTACTCTCGCGTTAACGCTAGCATGGATGTTTTCCCAGTC
ACGACGTTGTAAAACGACGGCCAGTCTTAAGCTCGGGCCCTGCAGCTCTAGAGCTCGAATTCTACAGGTC
ACTAATACCATCTAAGTAGTTGGTT
